>Addgene plasmid #163865 | pJJF144_SECGFP_sg2 | addgene full sequence | sequence record 325779 | Addgene NGS Result
CACCTAAATTGTAAGCGTTAATATTTTGTTAAAATTCGCGTTAAATTTTTGTTAAATCAGCTCATTTTTT
AACCAATAGGCCGAAATCGGCAAAATCCCTTATAAATCAAAAGAATAGACCGAGATAGGGT
[37 nt withheld, positions 132-168]
AAAGAACGTGGACTCCAACGTCAAAGG
[49 nt withheld, positions 196-244]
T
[91 nt withheld, positions 246-336]
G
[124 nt withheld, positions 338-461]
CCCATTCGCCATTCAGGCTGCGCAACTGTTGGGAAGGGCGATCGGTGCGGGCCTCTTCGCTATTACGCCA
GCTGGCGAAAGGGGGATGTGCTGCAAGGCGATTAAGTTGGGTAACGCCAGGGTTTTCCCAGTCACGACGT
TGTAAAACGACGGCCAGTGAATTGTAATACGACTCACTATAGGGCGAATTGGGTACCGGGCCCCCCCTCG
AGGTCGACGGTATCGATAAGCTTGATCAAAAAAAACTAGCAATAAAGGAATAAAAAACTGTACACCTTAA
AGGCGCACACTCTGTTTTGCAAATTTTATTTTTAGTTGTGAATTTTCTGCTGAGACCTGAAAATAGCAAC
TTTAGTACTACTATAATTTGTCAACCTTTTCAAAAAAAGCATGCAATTTTTGAGAAACTCTTATAAAAGC
TATTATTAAAAAAACACCTTTTTTCCAAAATTATTCCACAAAAAATATGTTATGAAATGCCTACACCCTC
TCACACACACTCTTTATACTACTCTGTCAAACTCACGAGATGTCTGCCGCCTCTTGTGTTGCCCCTATAT
AAACACCTCCTATTGCGAGATGTCTTGAAAGGAGAAGAATTGTTCACGTTTAAGAGCTATGCTGGAAACA
GCATAGCAAGTTTAAATAAGGCTAGTCCGTTATCAACTTGAAAAAGTGGCACCGAGTCGGTGCTTTTTTT
TATCGAATTCCTGCAGCCCGGGGGATCCACTAGTTCTAGAGCGGCCGCCACCGCGGTGGAGCTCCAGCTT
TTGTTCCCTTTAGTGAGGGTTAATTTCGAGCTTGGCGTAATCATGGTCATAGCTGTTTCCTGTGTGAAAT
TGTTATCCGCTCACAATTCCACACAACATACGAGCCGGAAGCATAAAGTGTAAAGCCTGGGGTGCCTAAT
GAGTGAGCTAACTCACATTAATTGCGTTGCGCTCACTGCCCGCTTTCCAGTCGGGAAACCTGTCGTGCCA
GCTGCATTAATGAATCGGCCAACGCGCGGGGAGAGGCGGTTTGCGTATTGGGCGCTCTTCCGCTTCCTCG
CTCACTGACTCGCTGCGCTCGGTCGTTCGGCTGCGGCGAGCGGTATCAGCTCACTCAAAGGCGGTAATAC
GGTTATCCACAGAATCAGGGGATAACGCAGGAAAGAACATGTGAGCAAAAGGCCAGCAAAAGGCCAGGAA
CCGTAAAAAGGCCGCGTTGCTGGCGTTTTTCCATAGGCTCCGCCCCCCTGACGAGCATCACAAAAATCGA
CGCTCAAGTCAGAGGTGGCGAAACCCGACAGGACTATAAAGATACCAGGCGTTTCCCCCTGGAAGCTCCC
TCGTGCGCTCTCCTGTTCCGACCCTGCCGCTTACCGGATACCTGTCCGCCTTTCTCCCTTCGGGAAGCGT
GGCGCTTTCTCATAGCTCACGCTGTAGGTATCTCAGTTCGGTGTAGGTCGTTCGCTCCAAGCTGGGCTGT
GTGCACGAACCCCCCGTTCAGCCCGACCGCTGCGCCTTATCCGGTAACTATCGTCTTGAGTCCAACCCGG
TAAGACACGACTTATCGCCACTGGCAGCAGCCACTGGTAACAGGATTAGCAGAGCGAGGTATGTAGGCGG
TGCTACAGAGTTCTTGAAGTGGTGGCCTAACTACGGCTACACTAGAAGAACAGTATTTGGTATCTGCGCT
CTGCTGAAGCCAGTTACCTTCGGAAAAAGAGTTGGTAGCTCTTGATCCGGCAAACAAACCACCGCTGGTA
GCGGTGGTTTTTTTGTTTGCAAGCAGCAGATTACGCGCAGAAAAAAAGGATCTCAAGAAGATCCTTTGAT
CTTTTCTACGGGGTCTGACGCTCAGTGGAACGAAAACTCACGTTAAGGGATTTTGGTCATGAGATTATCA
AAAAGGATCTTCACCTAGATCCTTTTAAATTAAAAATGAAGTTTTAAATCAATCTAAAGTATATATGAGT
AAACTTGGTCTGACAGTTACCAATGCTTAATCAGTGAGGCACCTATCTCAGCGATCTGTCTATTTCGTTC
ATCCATAGTTGCCTGACTCCCCGTCGTGTAGATAACTACGATACGGGAGGGCTTACCATCTGGCCCCAGT
GCTGCAATGATACCGCGAGACCCACGCTCACCGGCTCCAGATTTATCAGCAATAAACCAGCCAGCCGGAA
GGGCCGAGCGCAGAAGTGGTCCTGCAACTTTATCCGCCTCCATCCAGTCTATTAATTGTTGCCGGGAAGC
TAGAGTAAGTAGTTCGCCAGTTAATAGTTTGCGCAACGTTGTTGCCATTGCTACAGGCATCGTGGTGTCA
CGCTCGTCGTTTGGTATGGCTTCATTCAGCTCCGGTTCCCAACGATCAAGGCGAGTTACATGATCCCCCA
TGTTGTGCAAAAAAGCGGTTAGCTCCTTCGGTCCTCCGATCGTTGTCAGAAGTAAGTTGGCCGCAGTGTT
ATCACTCATGGTTATGGCAGCACTGCATAATTCTCTTACTGTCATGCCATCCGTAAGATGCTTTTCTGTG
ACTGGTGAGTACTCAACCAAGTCATTCTGAGAATAGTGTATGCGGCGACCGAGTTGCTCTTGCCCGGCGT
CAATACGGGATAATACCGCGCCACATAGCAGAACTTTAAAAGTGCTCATCATTGGAAAACGTTCTTCGGG
GCGAAAACTCTCAAGGATCTTACCGCTGTTGAGATCCAGTTCGATGTAACCCACTCGTGCACCCAACTGA
TCTTCAGCATCTTTTACTTTCACCAGCGTTTCTGGGTGAGCAAAAACAGGAAGGCAAAATGCCGCAAAAA
AGGGAATAAGGGCGACACGGAAATGTTGAATACTCATACTCTTCCTTTTTCAATATTATTGAAGCATTTA
TCAGGGTTATTGTCTCATGAGCGGATACATATTTGAATGTATTTAGAAAAATAAACAAATAGGGGTTCCG
CGCACATTTCCCCGAAAAGTGC
Features (pLannotate 1.2.2; 15 found; start..end, strand, type, name):
     33..461     -  rep_origin     f1 ori (sequence partly withheld): f1 bacteriophage origin of replication; arrow indicates direction of (+) strand synthesis
    466..623     -  CDS            lacZα (fragment): LacZα fragment of β-galactosidase; lacZ fragment
    626..644     +  promoter       T7 promoter: promoter for bacteriophage T7 RNA polymerase
    653..697     -  misc_feature   MCS (fragment): pBluescript multiple cloning site
    698..1047    +  promoter       CeU6 promoter: promoter for the C. elegans R07E5.16 U6 snRNA gene (Dickinson et al., 2013)
   1087..1154    +  misc_RNA       tracrRNA (fragment): trans-activating CRISPR RNA for the Streptococcus pyogenes CRISPR/Cas9 system
   1162..1225    -  misc_feature   MCS (fragment): pBluescript multiple cloning site
   1238..1256    -  promoter       T3 promoter: promoter for bacteriophage T3 RNA polymerase
   1301..1317    -  protein_bind   lac operator: The lac repressor binds to the lac operator to inhibit transcription in E. coli. This inhibition can be relieved by adding lactose or isopropyl-β-D-thiogalactopyranoside (IPTG). lac repressor encoded by lacI
   1325..1355    -  promoter       lac promoter: promoter for the E. coli lac operon
   1370..1391    -  protein_bind   CAP binding site: CAP binding activates transcription in the presence of cAMP. E. coli catabolite activator protein
   1404..1496    -  CDS            lacI (fragment): lac repressor; lacI; The lac repressor binds to the lac operator to inhibit transcription in E. coli. This inhibition can be relieved by adding lactose or isopropyl-β-D-thiogalactopyranoside (IPTG).
   1679..2267    -  rep_origin     ori: high-copy-number ColE1/pMB1/pBR322/pUC origin of replication
   2438..3298    -  CDS            AmpR: β-lactamase; bla; confers resistance to ampicillin, carbenicillin, and related antibiotics
   3299..3403    -  promoter       AmpR promoter: bla
