[The description below was written by a language model from this plasmid's Addgene catalogue record and pLannotate feature annotations shown in this document.]
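Description:
pJJF144_SECGFP_sg2 is a small (about 3.4 kb) CRISPR guide RNA expression plasmid for Caenorhabditis elegans, built on the pJJR50 sgRNA cloning backbone. The feature table shows that this backbone is pBluescript-like. It carries a high-copy ColE1/pUC-type origin for propagation in E. coli, an ampicillin resistance gene (β-lactamase with its own promoter) for selection, and an f1 phage origin. Remnants of the lacZα region, lac promoter/operator, multiple cloning site fragments and flanking T7 and T3 promoters are also present. These bacterial and phage elements are vector carry-over and are not part of the worm expression function.

The payload is a single sgRNA cassette driven by the promoter of the C. elegans R07E5.16 U6 snRNA gene, a Pol III promoter suited to producing short, uncapped, non-polyadenylated transcripts. A 20-nucleotide synthetic spacer directed against GFP was inserted between the promoter and the Streptococcus pyogenes Cas9 guide scaffold, which is annotated here as a tracrRNA fragment. Cloning used BbsI (BpiI) sites, which were destroyed in the process. The spacer itself is not annotated, but it would fall in the short gap between the U6 promoter and the scaffold.

The plasmid does not encode Cas9, so the nuclease must come from another source, such as a separate plasmid or a transgene. The record states the purpose as targeting GFP in C. elegans, and the plasmid comes from work on scalable in vivo genome editing of regulatory sequences. "SEC" in the name is not explained in the record.
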