Addgene plasmid #163865: pJJF144_SECGFP_sg2
Purpose: sgRNA targeting GFP in C. elegans. Backbone: pJJR50.
Depositing lab: Nikolaus Rajewsky. Depositing organization: Max-Delbrueck-Centrum fuer Molekulare Medizin (MDC). Publication: Parallel genetics of regulatory sequences using scalable genome editing in vivo. Froehlich JJ, Uyar B, Herzog M, Theil K, Glazar P, Akalin A, Rajewsky N. Cell Rep. 2021 Apr 13;35(2):108988. doi: 10.1016/j.celrep.2021.108988. PubMed 33852857.
Backbone
  Vector backbone: pJJR50 (Waaijers et al. 2016)
  Backbone manufacturer: Addgene Plasmid #75026
  Backbone size w/o insert (bp): 3425
  Total vector size (bp): 3423
  Vector type: Worm Expression, CRISPR
Growth in bacteria
  Bacterial resistance: Ampicillin, 100 μg/mL
  Growth temperature: 37°C
  Growth strain: DH5alpha
  Copy number: Unknown
Gene/Insert
  Gene/Insert name: sgRNA targeting GFP
  gRNA/shRNA sequence: AAAGGAGAAGAATTGTTCAC(NGG)
  Species: Synthetic
  Promoter: R07E5.16 (U6)
  Cloning method: Restriction Enzyme; 5′ cloning site BbsI (aka BpiI) (destroyed during cloning); 3′ cloning site BbsI (aka BpiI) (destroyed during cloning)
  Sequencing primers: 5′ M13-24F
Terms and licenses: Academic/Nonprofit Terms; Industry Terms: Not Available to Industry
How to cite: pJJF144_SECGFP_sg2 was a gift from Nikolaus Rajewsky (Addgene plasmid # 163865 ; http://n2t.net/addgene:163865 ; RRID:Addgene_163865)
